>Addgene plasmid #43598 | III-CTGT | depositor partial sequence | sequence record 58863 | III-CTGT sequence 426 bps
CGTCTCGGCTCACCCCAGAGCAGGTCGTGGCGATCGCAAGCCACGACGGAGGAAAGCAAGCCTTGGAAAC
AGTACAGAGGCTGTTGCCTGTGCTGTGCCAAGCGCACGGACTCACCCCAGAGCAGGTCGTGGCCATTGCC
TCGAATGGAGGGGGCAAACAGGCGTTGGAAACCGTACAACGATTGCTGCCGGTGCTGTGCCAAGCGCACG
GCCTCACCCCAGAGCAGGTCGTGGCAATCGCGAGCAATAACGGCGGAAAACAGGCTTTGGAAACGGTGCA
GAGGCTCCTTCCAGTGCTGTGCCAAGCGCACGGATTAACCCCAGAGCAGGTCGTGGCCATTGCCTCGAAT
GGAGGGGGCAAACAGGCGTTGGAAACCGTACAACGATTGCTGCCGGTGCTGTGCCAAGCGCACGGACTCA
GAGACG
