>Addgene plasmid #43598 | III-CTGT | addgene partial sequence | sequence record 62358 | M13-F20  5'-TGTAAAACGACGGCCAGT-3'
CTATAGGGCGAATTGGGCCCTCTAGATGCATGCTCGAGCGGCCGCCAGTGTGATGGATATCTGCAGAATT
CGCCCTTGATGCCGTCCTAGCGCGTCTCGGCTCACCCCAGAGCAGGTCGTGGCGATCGCAAGCCACGACG
GAGGAAAGCAAGCCTTGGAAACAGTACAGAGGCTGTTGCCTGTGCTGTGCCAAGCGCACGGACTCACCCC
AGAGCAGGTCGTGGCCATTGCCTCGAATGGAGGGGGCAAACAGGCGTTGGAAACCGTACAACGATTGCTG
CCGGTGCTGTGCCAAGCGCACGGCCTCACCCCAGAGCAGGTCGTGGCAATCGCGAGCAATAACGGCGGAA
AACAGGCTTTGGAAACGGTGCAGAGGCTCCTTCCAGTGCTGTGCCAAGCGCACGGATTAACCCCAGAGCA
GGTCGTGGCCATTGCCTCGAATGGAGGGGGCAAACAGGCGTTGGAAACCGTACAACGATTGCTGCCGGTG
CTGTGCCAAGCGCACGGACTCAGAGACGTGGGCACAGGAAAGATACTTAAGGGCGAATTCCAGCACACTG
GCGGCCGTTACTAGTGGATCCGAGCTCGGTACCAAGCTTGATGCATAGCTTGAGTATTCTATAGTGTCAC
CTAAATAGCTTGGCGTAATCATGGTCATAGCTGTTTCCTGTGTGAAATTGTTATCCGCTCACAATTCCAC
ACAACATACGAGCCGGAAGCATAAAGTGTAAAGCCTGGGGTGCCTAATGAGTGAGCTAACTCACATTAAT
TGCGTTGCGCTCACTGCCCGCTTTCCAGTCGGGAAACCTGTCGTGCCAGCTGCATTAATGAATCGGCCAA
CGCGCGGG
