[The description below was written by a language model from this plasmid's Addgene catalogue record.]
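Description:
III-CTGT is a bacterial cloning plasmid built on the commercial pCRII-TOPO backbone (about 4 kb without insert), into which a 426 bp synthetic fragment was introduced by TOPO cloning. It is a high-copy plasmid maintained in E. coli, and the record lists dual ampicillin and kanamycin resistance, consistent with the two selectable markers carried by this backbone. No feature table is provided, so the exact arrangement of backbone elements cannot be confirmed. The listed sequencing primers (T7 on the 5′ side and M13 reverse on the 3′ side) show that the insert sits in the standard cloning region flanked by these priming sites.

The insert is described only by its name and as synthetic. The record does not spell out its content, and no promoter, tag or reporter is recorded for it. The associated publication describes a TALEN genome-editing system for generating human stem cell-based disease models. In that context, the name and insert size are consistent with a pre-assembled block of four TALE repeat modules: "CTGT" would denote the four DNA bases the repeats recognise, and "III" the position of the block within a larger array. This reading is an inference rather than a stated fact. On that reading, the plasmid would serve as a storage and source vector within a library of multimer parts. The fragment would be recovered from it and joined with other position-specific blocks to build a full custom TALE DNA-binding domain in a separate nuclease expression vector. The plasmid itself is not designed for expression in mammalian cells.
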