Addgene plasmid #43598: III-CTGT
Depositing lab: Chad Cowan & Kiran Musunuru. Depositing organization: Harvard University. Publication: A TALEN Genome-Editing System for Generating Human Stem Cell-Based Disease Models. Ding Q, Lee YK, Schaefer EA, Peters DT, Veres A, Kim K, Kuperwasser N, Motola DL, Meissner TB, Hendriks WT, Trevisan M, Gupta RM, Moisan A, Banks E, Friesen M, Schinzel RT, Xia F, Tang A, Xia Y, Figueroa E, Wann A, Ahfeldt T, Daheron L, Zhang F, Rubin LL, Peng LF, Chung RT, Musunuru K, Cowan CA. Cell Stem Cell. 2012 Dec 12. pii: S1934-5909(12)00645-5. doi: 10.1016/j.stem.2012.11.011. PubMed 23246482.
Backbone
  Vector backbone: pCRII-TOPO
  Backbone manufacturer: Invitrogen
  Backbone size w/o insert (bp): 3973
  Vector type: Bacterial Cloning
Growth in bacteria
  Bacterial resistance: Ampicillin and Kanamycin, 100 & 50 μg/mL
  Growth temperature: 37°C
  Growth strain: Top10
  Copy number: High Copy
Gene/Insert
  Gene/Insert name: III-CTGT
  Species: Synthetic
  Insert size (bp): 426
  Cloning method: TOPO Cloning
  Sequencing primers: 5′ T7; 3′ M13-rev
Terms and licenses: Academic/Nonprofit Terms; Industry Terms: Not Available to Industry
How to cite: III-CTGT was a gift from Chad Cowan & Kiran Musunuru (Addgene plasmid # 43598 ; http://n2t.net/addgene:43598 ; RRID:Addgene_43598)
